Addgene plasmid #182682: pcDNA3.1/Zeo(+)_TKIT NFL intron3/exon4 linker(WT)-3xFLAG donor
Purpose: Contains a donor sequence with a part of Nefl intron 3, whole Nefl exon 4 and linker-3xFLAG. Used as a donor for endogenous NFL tagging via Targeted Knock-In with Two guides (TKIT) approach.
Depositing lab: Ivana Nikić-Spiegel. Depositing organization: Universitaetsklinikum Tuebingen. Publication: Minimal genetically encoded tags for fluorescent protein labeling in living neurons. Arsic A, Hagemann C, Stajkovic N, Schubert T, Nikic-Spiegel I. Nat Commun. 2022 Jan 14;13(1):314. doi: 10.1038/s41467-022-27956-y. PubMed 35031604.
Backbone
  Vector backbone: pcDNA3.1(+)
  Vector type: Mammalian Expression
  Selectable markers: Zeocin
Growth in bacteria
  Bacterial resistance: Ampicillin, 100 μg/mL
  Growth temperature: 37°C
  Growth strain: DH5alpha
  Copy number: High Copy
Gene/Insert
  Gene/Insert name: mouse Nefl intron3-exon4-linker(WT)-3xFLAG donor sequence (alt name: Nefl)
  Species: M. musculus (mouse)
  Entrez Gene: Nefl (a.k.a. CMT2E, NF-L, NF68, Nfl)
  Promoter: NA
  Cloning method: Unknown
  Sequencing primers: 5′ NA; 3′ NA
Resource information
  A portion of this plasmid was derived from a plasmid made by: The donor sequence that contains Nefl intron 3, Nefl exon 4, linker(WT), and 3xFLAG was synthesized by Eurofins Genomics.
Terms and licenses: Academic/Nonprofit Terms; Industry Terms: Not Available to Industry
How to cite: pcDNA3.1/Zeo(+)_TKIT NFL intron3/exon4 linker(WT)-3xFLAG donor was a gift from Ivana Nikić-Spiegel (Addgene plasmid # 182682 ; http://n2t.net/addgene:182682 ; RRID:Addgene_182682)
