[The description below was written by a language model from this plasmid's Addgene catalogue record and pLannotate feature annotations shown in this document.]
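Description:
pcDNA3.1/Zeo(+)_TKIT NFL intron3/exon4 linker(WT)-3xFLAG donor is a 5.4 kb plasmid built on a pcDNA3.1-type mammalian expression backbone, used here as a carrier for a genome-editing donor fragment rather than as an expression vector. It is maintained at high copy in E. coli through a ColE1/pUC origin with ampicillin resistance (bla). It also retains an f1 origin and the backbone's Zeocin cassette, in which Sh ble is driven by the SV40 early promoter for mammalian cells and by EM7 for bacteria, followed by an SV40 poly(A) signal.

The payload is a synthesized mouse Nefl (neurofilament light chain, NFL) segment comprising part of intron 3, the whole of exon 4, and an in-frame linker (the "WT" version) followed by a 3xFLAG epitope tag. The record lists no promoter for the insert. In the feature table, the 3xFLAG annotation lies upstream of the CMV enhancer/promoter, between the AmpR promoter and the CMV enhancer, rather than in the region between the CMV/T7 promoters and the bGH poly(A) signal. The donor therefore does not appear to be positioned for CMV-driven transcription. The Nefl intron and exon sequences themselves were not annotated by the automated tool, so their exact boundaries are not given.

The stated purpose is endogenous tagging of NFL by Targeted Knock-In with Two guides (TKIT). In this approach, two guide RNAs direct cuts in noncoding sequence flanking a genomic segment, and that segment is replaced by the donor. Here the replacement would put a tagged copy of exon 4 in place of the native one, so that NFL expressed from its own locus carries a C-terminal linker-3xFLAG. The guide RNAs and nuclease are not annotated on this plasmid and would presumably be supplied separately. The associated work concerns minimal genetic tags for protein labelling in living neurons.
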