Features (pLannotate 1.2.2; 20 found; start..end, strand, type, name):
    418..522     -  promoter       AmpR promoter: bla
    875..940     +  CDS            3xFLAG: three tandem FLAG® epitope tags, followed by an enterokinase cleavage site
   1151..1530    +  enhancer       CMV enhancer: human cytomegalovirus immediate early enhancer
   1531..1734    +  promoter       CMV promoter: human cytomegalovirus (CMV) immediate early promoter
   1730..1763    +  LTR            5' LTR (truncated) (fragment): truncated 5' long terminal repeat (LTR) from HIV-1
   1779..1797    +  promoter       T7 promoter: promoter for bacteriophage T7 RNA polymerase
   1944..2168    +  polyA_signal   bGH poly(A) signal: bovine growth hormone polyadenylation signal
   2172..2193    +  promoter       SV40 promoter (fragment): SV40 enhancer and early promoter
   2214..2642    +  rep_origin     f1 ori (sequence partly withheld): f1 bacteriophage origin of replication; arrow indicates direction of (+) strand synthesis
   2656..2985    +  promoter       SV40 promoter: SV40 enhancer and early promoter
   3033..3080    +  promoter       EM7 promoter: synthetic bacterial promoter&nbsp
   3099..3473    +  CDS            BleoR: antibiotic-binding protein; Sh ble from Streptoalloteichus hindustanus; confers resistance to bleomycin, phleomycin, and Zeocin™
   3483..3608    +  CDS            ble (fragment): BLE_KLEPN - Experimental evidence at protein level: Swiss-Prot protein existence level 1. Binding protein with a strong affinity to the bleomycin family of antibiotics. Binds to CL990; an antimitotic-antibiotic compound. From Klebsiella pneumoniae.
   3603..3724    +  polyA_signal   SV40 poly(A) signal: SV40 polyadenylation signal
   3797..3813    -  protein_bind   lac operator: The lac repressor binds to the lac operator to inhibit transcription in E. coli. This inhibition can be relieved by adding lactose or isopropyl-β-D-thiogalactopyranoside (IPTG). lac repressor encoded by lacI
   3821..3851    -  promoter       lac promoter: promoter for the E. coli lac operon
   3866..3887    -  protein_bind   CAP binding site: CAP binding activates transcription in the presence of cAMP. E. coli catabolite activator protein
   3900..3992    -  CDS            lacI (fragment): lac repressor; lacI; The lac repressor binds to the lac operator to inhibit transcription in E. coli. This inhibition can be relieved by adding lactose or isopropyl-β-D-thiogalactopyranoside (IPTG).
   4175..4763    -  rep_origin     ori: high-copy-number ColE1/pMB1/pBR322/pUC origin of replication
   4934..417     -  CDS            AmpR (across the origin): β-lactamase; bla; confers resistance to ampicillin, carbenicillin, and related antibiotics
>Addgene plasmid #182682 | pcDNA3.1/Zeo(+)_TKIT NFL intron3/exon4 linker(WT)-3xFLAG donor | addgene full sequence | sequence record 363082 | Addgene NGS Result
CGTTGTCAGAAGTAAGTTGGCCGCAGTGTTATCACTCATGGTTATGGCAGCACTGCATAATTCTCTTACT
GTCATGCCATCCGTAAGATGCTTTTCTGTGACTGGTGAGTACTCAACCAAGTCATTCTGAGAATAGTGTA
TGCGGCGACCGAGTTGCTCTTGCCCGGCGTCAATACGGGATAATACCGCGCCACATAGCAGAACTTTAAA
AGTGCTCATCATTGGAAAACGTTCTTCGGGGCGAAAACTCTCAAGGATCTTACCGCTGTTGAGATCCAGT
TCGATGTAACCCACTCGTGCACCCAACTGATCTTCAGCATCTTTTACTTTCACCAGCGTTTCTGGGTGAG
CAAAAACAGGAAGGCAAAATGCCGCAAAAAAGGGAATAAGGGCGACACGGAAATGTTGAATACTCATACT
CTTCCTTTTTCAATATTATTGAAGCATTTATCAGGGTTATTGTCTCATGAGCGGATACATATTTGAATGT
ATTTAGAAAAATAAACAAATAGGGGTTCCGCGCACATTTCCCCGAAAAGTGCCACCTGACGTCGACGGAT
CGGGAGATCTCCTAAGTCATCTCAGAATTATACGTGGGGCCAAGAAGTTTTTAGACACAGTCTGACAATA
GTGATTATTAGCCCACAAAGCCTCAGTAGAAATGGTTTGCCTAGACCTACCCTGGAGTTTTGTATTTTCT
TTTTATGTTCAAGCTGCCAAGGATGAGTCTGAAGACACAAAAGAAGAAGAAGAAGGTGGTGAGGGTGAGG
AGGAAGACACCAAAGAATCTGAAGAGGAAGAGAAGAAAGAGGAGAGTGCTGGAGAGGAGCAGGTGGCTAA
GAAGAAAGATGGATCCGGTAGCGCTGGAAGCGCTGACTACAAAGACCATGACGGTGATTATAAAGATCAT
GACATCGATTACAAGGATGACGATGACAAGCTTTGAGCCCTATTCCCAACTATTCCAGGAAAAGTTCTCC
CCAATCAGGTCAACCTCATCACCAACCAACCAGTTGAGTTCCAGATCCTATACAAATTAAGAAGTCAATA
CATCCCCACTCTCCTAAAGGATATGTCAATTGCATGAAGAATCTGCTTAGGGTTAGGCGTTTTGCGCTGC
TTCGCGATGTACGGGCCAGATATACGCGTTGACATTGATTATTGACTAGTTATTAATAGTAATCAATTAC
GGGGTCATTAGTTCATAGCCCATATATGGAGTTCCGCGTTACATAACTTACGGTAAATGGCCCGCCTGGC
TGACCGCCCAACGACCCCCGCCCATTGACGTCAATAATGACGTATGTTCCCATAGTAACGCCAATAGGGA
CTTTCCATTGACGTCAATGGGTGGAGTATTTACGGTAAACTGCCCACTTGGCAGTACATCAAGTGTATCA
TATGCCAAGTACGCCCCCTATTGACGTCAATGACGGTAAATGGCCCGCCTGGCATTATGCCCAGTACATG
ACCTTATGGGACTTTCCTACTTGGCAGTACATCTACGTATTAGTCATCGCTATTACCATGGTGATGCGGT
TTTGGCAGTACATCAATGGGCGTGGATAGCGGTTTGACTCACGGGGATTTCCAAGTCTCCACCCCATTGA
CGTCAATGGGAGTTTGTTTTGGCACCAAAATCAACGGGACTTTCCAAAATGTCGTAACAACTCCGCCCCA
TTGACGCAAATGGGCGGTAGGCGTGTACGGTGGGAGGTCTATATAAGCAGAGCTCTCTGGCTAACTAGAG
AACCCACTGCTTACTGGCTTATCGAAATTAATACGACTCACTATAGGGAGACCCAAGCTGGCTAGCGTTT
AAACTTAAGCTTGGTACCGAGCTCGGATCCACTAGTCCAGTGTGGTGGAATTCTGCAGATATCCAGCACA
GTGGCGGCCGCTCGAGTCTAGAGGGCCCGTTTAAACCCGCTGATCAGCCTCGACTGTGCCTTCTAGTTGC
CAGCCATCTGTTGTTTGCCCCTCCCCCGTGCCTTCCTTGACCCTGGAAGGTGCCACTCCCACTGTCCTTT
CCTAATAAAATGAGGAAATTGCATCGCATTGTCTGAGTAGGTGTCATTCTATTCTGGGGGGTGGGGTGGG
GCAGGACAGCAAGGGGGAGGATTGGGAAGACAATAGCAGGCATGCTGGGGATGCGGTGGGCTCTATGGCT
TCTGAGGCGGAAAGAACCAGCTGGGGCTCTAGGGGGTATCCCC
[124 nt withheld, positions 2214-2337]
C
[91 nt withheld, positions 2339-2429]
A
[49 nt withheld, positions 2431-2479]
CCTTTGACGTTGGAGTCCACGTTCTTT
[37 nt withheld, positions 2507-2543]
ACCCTATCTCGGTCTATTCTTTTGATTTATAAGGGATTTTGCCGATTTCGGCCTATTGGTTAAAAAATGA
GCTGATTTAACAAAAATTTAACGCGAATTAATTCTGTGGAATGTGTGTCAGTTAGGGTGTGGAAAGTCCC
CAGGCTCCCCAGCAGGCAGAAGTATGCAAAGCATGCATCTCAATTAGTCAGCAACCAGGTGTGGAAAGTC
CCCAGGCTCCCCAGCAGGCAGAAGTATGCAAAGCATGCATCTCAATTAGTCAGCAACCATAGTCCCGCCC
CTAACTCCGCCCATCCCGCCCCTAACTCCGCCCAGTTCCGCCCATTCTCCGCCCCATGGCTGACTAATTT
TTTTTATTTATGCAGAGGCCGAGGCCGCCTCTGCCTCTGAGCTATTCCAGAAGTAGTGAGGAGGCTTTTT
TGGAGGCCTAGGCTTTTGCAAAAAGCTCCCGGGAGCTTGTATATCCATTTTCGGATCTGATCAGCACGTG
TTGACAATTAATCATCGGCATAGTATATCGGCATAGTATAATACGACAAGGTGAGGAACTAAACCATGGC
CAAGTTGACCAGTGCCGTTCCGGTGCTCACCGCGCGCGACGTCGCCGGAGCGGTCGAGTTCTGGACCGAC
CGGCTCGGGTTCTCCCGGGACTTCGTGGAGGACGACTTCGCCGGTGTGGTCCGGGACGACGTGACCCTGT
TCATCAGCGCGGTCCAGGACCAGGTGGTGCCGGACAACACCCTGGCCTGGGTGTGGGTGCGCGGCCTGGA
CGAGCTGTACGCCGAGTGGTCGGAGGTCGTGTCCACGAACTTCCGGGACGCCTCCGGGCCGGCCATGACC
GAGATCGGCGAGCAGCCGTGGGGGCGGGAGTTCGCCCTGCGCGACCCGGCCGGCAACTGCGTGCACTTCG
TGGCCGAGGAGCAGGACTGACACGTGCTACGAGATTTCGATTCCACCGCCGCCTTCTATGAAAGGTTGGG
CTTCGGAATCGTTTTCCGGGACGCCGGCTGGATGATCCTCCAGCGCGGGGATCTCATGCTGGAGTTCTTC
GCCCACCCCAACTTGTTTATTGCAGCTTATAATGGTTACAAATAAAGCAATAGCATCACAAATTTCACAA
ATAAAGCATTTTTTTCACTGCATTCTAGTTGTGGTTTGTCCAAACTCATCAATGTATCTTATCATGTCTG
TATACCGTCGACCTCTAGCTAGAGCTTGGCGTAATCATGGTCATAGCTGTTTCCTGTGTGAAATTGTTAT
CCGCTCACAATTCCACACAACATACGAGCCGGAAGCATAAAGTGTAAAGCCTGGGGTGCCTAATGAGTGA
GCTAACTCACATTAATTGCGTTGCGCTCACTGCCCGCTTTCCAGTCGGGAAACCTGTCGTGCCAGCTGCA
TTAATGAATCGGCCAACGCGCGGGGAGAGGCGGTTTGCGTATTGGGCGCTCTTCCGCTTCCTCGCTCACT
GACTCGCTGCGCTCGGTCGTTCGGCTGCGGCGAGCGGTATCAGCTCACTCAAAGGCGGTAATACGGTTAT
CCACAGAATCAGGGGATAACGCAGGAAAGAACATGTGAGCAAAAGGCCAGCAAAAGGCCAGGAACCGTAA
AAAGGCCGCGTTGCTGGCGTTTTTCCATAGGCTCCGCCCCCCTGACGAGCATCACAAAAATCGACGCTCA
AGTCAGAGGTGGCGAAACCCGACAGGACTATAAAGATACCAGGCGTTTCCCCCTGGAAGCTCCCTCGTGC
GCTCTCCTGTTCCGACCCTGCCGCTTACCGGATACCTGTCCGCCTTTCTCCCTTCGGGAAGCGTGGCGCT
TTCTCATAGCTCACGCTGTAGGTATCTCAGTTCGGTGTAGGTCGTTCGCTCCAAGCTGGGCTGTGTGCAC
GAACCCCCCGTTCAGCCCGACCGCTGCGCCTTATCCGGTAACTATCGTCTTGAGTCCAACCCGGTAAGAC
ACGACTTATCGCCACTGGCAGCAGCCACTGGTAACAGGATTAGCAGAGCGAGGTATGTAGGCGGTGCTAC
AGAGTTCTTGAAGTGGTGGCCTAACTACGGCTACACTAGAAGAACAGTATTTGGTATCTGCGCTCTGCTG
AAGCCAGTTACCTTCGGAAAAAGAGTTGGTAGCTCTTGATCCGGCAAACAAACCACCGCTGGTAGCGGTG
GTTTTTTTGTTTGCAAGCAGCAGATTACGCGCAGAAAAAAAGGATCTCAAGAAGATCCTTTGATCTTTTC
TACGGGGTCTGACGCTCAGTGGAACGAAAACTCACGTTAAGGGATTTTGGTCATGAGATTATCAAAAAGG
ATCTTCACCTAGATCCTTTTAAATTAAAAATGAAGTTTTAAATCAATCTAAAGTATATATGAGTAAACTT
GGTCTGACAGTTACCAATGCTTAATCAGTGAGGCACCTATCTCAGCGATCTGTCTATTTCGTTCATCCAT
AGTTGCCTGACTCCCCGTCGTGTAGATAACTACGATACGGGAGGGCTTACCATCTGGCCCCAGTGCTGCA
ATGATACCGCGAGACCCACGCTCACCGGCTCCAGATTTATCAGCAATAAACCAGCCAGCCGGAAGGGCCG
AGCGCAGAAGTGGTCCTGCAACTTTATCCGCCTCCATCCAGTCTATTAATTGTTGCCGGGAAGCTAGAGT
AAGTAGTTCGCCAGTTAATAGTTTGCGCAACGTTGTTGCCATTGCTACAGGCATCGTGGTGTCACGCTCG
TCGTTTGGTATGGCTTCATTCAGCTCCGGTTCCCAACGATCAAGGCGAGTTACATGATCCCCCATGTTGT
GCAAAAAAGCGGTTAGCTCCTTCGGTCCTCCGAT
